>Addgene plasmid #238912 | Cerulean-fLIN28A | addgene full sequence | sequence record 478595 | Addgene NGS Result
GACGGATCGGGAGATCTCCCGATCCCCTATGGTGCACTCTCAGTACAATCTGCTCTGATGCCGCATAGTT
AAGCCAGTATCTGCTCCCTGCTTGTGTGTTGGAGGTCGCTGAGTAGTGCGCGAGCAAAATTTAAGCTACA
ACAAGGCAAGGCTTGACCGACAATTGCATGAAGAATCTGCTTAGGGTTAGGCGTTTTGCGCTGCTTCGCG
ATGTACGGGCCAGATATACGCGTTGGTAGGCGTGTACGGTGGGAGGCCTATATAAGCAGAGCTCGTTTAG
TGAACCGTCAGATCGCGCCGACATCACCATGGTGAGCAAGGGCGAGGAGCTGTTCACCGGGGTGGTGCCC
ATCCTGGTCGAGCTGGACGGCGACGTAAACGGCCACAAGTTCAGCGTGTCCGGCGAGGGCGAGGGCGATG
CCACCTACGGCAAGCTGACCCTGAAGTTCATCTGCACCACCGGCAAGCTGCCCGTGCCCTGGCCCACCCT
CGTGACCACCCTGACCTGGGGCGTGCAGTGCTTCGCCCGCTACCCCGACCACATGAAGCAGCACGACTTC
TTCAAGTCCGCCATGCCCGAAGGCTACGTCCAGGAGCGCACCATCTTCTTCAAGGACGACGGCAACTACA
AGACCCGCGCCGAGGTGAAGTTCGAGGGCGACACCCTGGTGAACCGCATCGAGCTGAAGGGCATCGACTT
CAAGGAGGACGGCAACATCCTGGGGCACAAGCTGGAGTACAACGCCATCAGCGACAACGTCTATATCACC
GCCGACAAGCAGAAGAACGGCATCAAGGCCAACTTCAAGATCCGCCACAACATCGAGGACGGCAGCGTGC
AGCTCGCCGACCACTACCAGCAGAACACCCCCATCGGCGACGGCCCCGTGCTGCTGCCCGACAACCACTA
CCTGAGCACCCAGTCCGCCCTGAGCAAAGACCCCAACGAGAAGCGCGATCACATGGTCCTGCTGGAGTTC
GTGACCGCCGCCGGGATCACTCTCGGCATGGACGAGCTGTACAAGGGAGGCGGAGGCTCCGGAGGCGGAG
GCTCCCTGCCCCCCCTGGAGCGCCTGACCCTGGGAGGCTCCCTGCCCCCCCTGGAGCGCCTGACCCTGGG
TTCCGGTGGATCCGGTTCCGGAGACAGGTGCTACAACTGTGGAGGTCTAGATCATCATGCCAAGGAATGC
AAGCTGCCACCCCAGCCCAAGAAGTGCCACTTCTGCCAGAGCATCAGCCATATGGTAGCCTCATGTCCGC
TGAAGGCCCAGGGAGGCGGAGGCTCCGGAGGCGGAGGCTCCCCTCAGCTGCTGCACGGTGCGGGCATCTG
TAAGTGGTTCAACGTGCGCATGGGGTTCGGCTTCCTGTCCATGACCGCCCGCGCCGGGGTCGCGCTCGAC
CCCCCAGTGGATGTCTTTGTGCACCAGAGTAAGCTGCACATGGAAGGGTTCCGGAGCTTGAAGGAGGGTG
AGGCAGTGGAGTTCACCTTTAAGAAGTCAGCCAAGGGTCTGGAATCCATCCGTGTCACCGGACCTGGTGG
AGTATTCTGTATTGGGAGTGAGGGTTCCCGTCGCCGCCGTCGTCGCCGCGGTTAAGAATTCTCTAGAGGG
CCCTATTCTATAGTGTCACCTAAATGCTAGAGCTCGCTGATCAGCCTCGACTGTGCCTTCTAGTTGCCAG
CCATCTGTTGTTTGCCCCTCCCCCGTGCCTTCCTTGACCCTGGAAGGTGCCACTCCCACTGTCCTTTCCT
AATAAAATGAGGAAATTGCATCGCATTGTCTGAGTAGGTGTCATTCTATTCTGGGGGGTGGGGTGGGGCA
GGACAGCAAGGGGGAGGATTGGGAAGACAATAGCAGGCATGCTGGGGATGCGGTGGGCTCTATGGCTTCT
GAGGCGGAAAGAACCAGCTGGGGCTCTAGGGGGTATCCCC
[124 nt withheld, positions 1931-2054]
C
[91 nt withheld, positions 2056-2146]
A
[49 nt withheld, positions 2148-2196]
CCTTTGACGTTGGAGTCCACGTTCTTT
[37 nt withheld, positions 2224-2260]
ACCCTATCTCGGTCTATTCTTTTGATTTATAAGGGATTTTGCCGATTTCGGCCTATTGGTTAAAAAATGA
GCTGATTTAACAAAAATTTAACGCGAATTAATTCTGTGGAATGTGTGTCAGTTAGGGTGTGGAAAGTCCC
CAGGCTCCCCAGCAGGCAGAAGTATGCAAAGCATGCATCTCAATTAGTCAGCAACCAGGTGTGGAAAGTC
CCCAGGCTCCCCAGCAGGCAGAAGTATGCAAAGCATGCATCTCAATTAGTCAGCAACCATAGTCCCGCCC
CTAACTCCGCCCATCCCGCCCCTAACTCCGCCCAGTTCCGCCCATTCTCCGCCCCATGGCTGACTAATTT
TTTTTATTTATGCAGAGGCCGAGGCCGCCTCTGCCTCTGAGCTATTCCAGAAGTAGTGAGGAGGCTTTTT
TGGAGGCCTAGGCTTTTGCAAAAAGCTCCCGGGAGCTTGTATATCCATTTTCGGATCTGATCAAGAGACA
GGATGAGGATCGTTTCGCATGATTGAACAAGATGGATTGCACGCAGGTTCTCCGGCCGCTTGGGTGGAGA
GGCTATTCGGCTATGACTGGGCACAACAGACAATCGGCTGCTCTGATGCCGCCGTGTTCCGGCTGTCAGC
GCAGGGGCGCCCGGTTCTTTTTGTCAAGACCGACCTGTCCGGTGCCCTGAATGAACTGCAGGACGAGGCA
GCGCGGCTATCGTGGCTGGCCACGACGGGCGTTCCTTGCGCAGCTGTGCTCGACGTTGTCACTGAAGCGG
GAAGGGACTGGCTGCTATTGGGCGAAGTGCCGGGGCAGGATCTCCTGTCATCTCACCTTGCTCCTGCCGA
GAAAGTATCCATCATGGCTGATGCAATGCGGCGGCTGCATACGCTTGATCCGGCTACCTGCCCATTCGAC
CACCAAGCGAAACATCGCATCGAGCGAGCACGTACTCGGATGGAAGCCGGTCTTGTCGATCAGGATGATC
TGGACGAAGAGCATCAGGGGCTCGCGCCAGCCGAACTGTTCGCCAGGCTCAAGGCGCGCATGCCCGACGG
CGAGGATCTCGTCGTGACCCATGGCGATGCCTGCTTGCCGAATATCATGGTGGAAAATGGCCGCTTTTCT
GGATTCATCGACTGTGGCCGGCTGGGTGTGGCGGACCGCTATCAGGACATAGCGTTGGCTACCCGTGATA
TTGCTGAAGAGCTTGGCGGCGAATGGGCTGACCGCTTCCTCGTGCTTTACGGTATCGCCGCTCCCGATTC
GCAGCGCATCGCCTTCTATCGCCTTCTTGACGAGTTCTTCTGAGCGGGACTCTGGGGTTCGAAATGACCG
ACCAAGCGACGCCCAACCTGCCATCACGAGATTTCGATTCCACCGCCGCCTTCTATGAAAGGTTGGGCTT
CGGAATCGTTTTCCGGGACGCCGGCTGGATGATCCTCCAGCGCGGGGATCTCATGCTGGAGTTCTTCGCC
CACCCCAACTTGTTTATTGCAGCTTATAATGGTTACAAATAAAGCAATAGCATCACAAATTTCACAAATA
AAGCATTTTTTTCACTGCATTCTAGTTGTGGTTTGTCCAAACTCATCAATGTATCTTATCATGTCTGTAT
ACCGTCGACCTCTAGCTAGAGCTTGGCGTAATCATGGTCATAGCTGTTTCCTGTGTGAAATTGTTATCCG
CTCACAATTCCACACAACATACGAGCCGGAAGCATAAAGTGTAAAGCCTGGGGTGCCTAATGAGTGAGCT
AACTCACATTAATTGCGTTGCGCTCACTGCCCGCTTTCCAGTCGGGAAACCTGTCGTGCCAGCTGCATTA
ATGAATCGGCCAACGCGCGGGGAGAGGCGGTTTGCGTATTGGGCGCTCTTCCGCTTCCTCGCTCACTGAC
TCGCTGCGCTCGGTCGTTCGGCTGCGGCGAGCGGTATCAGCTCACTCAAAGGCGGTAATACGGTTATCCA
CAGAATCAGGGGATAACGCAGGAAAGAACATGTGAGCAAAAGGCCAGCAAAAGGCCAGGAACCGTAAAAA
GGCCGCGTTGCTGGCGTTTTTCCATAGGCTCCGCCCCCCTGACGAGCATCACAAAAATCGACGCTCAAGT
CAGAGGTGGCGAAACCCGACAGGACTATAAAGATACCAGGCGTTTCCCCCTGGAAGCTCCCTCGTGCGCT
CTCCTGTTCCGACCCTGCCGCTTACCGGATACCTGTCCGCCTTTCTCCCTTCGGGAAGCGTGGCGCTTTC
TCATAGCTCACGCTGTAGGTATCTCAGTTCGGTGTAGGTCGTTCGCTCCAAGCTGGGCTGTGTGCACGAA
CCCCCCGTTCAGCCCGACCGCTGCGCCTTATCCGGTAACTATCGTCTTGAGTCCAACCCGGTAAGACACG
ACTTATCGCCACTGGCAGCAGCCACTGGTAACAGGATTAGCAGAGCGAGGTATGTAGGCGGTGCTACAGA
GTTCTTGAAGTGGTGGCCTAACTACGGCTACACTAGAAGAACAGTATTTGGTATCTGCGCTCTGCTGAAG
CCAGTTACCTTCGGAAAAAGAGTTGGTAGCTCTTGATCCGGCAAACAAACCACCGCTGGTAGCGGTGGTT
TTTTTGTTTGCAAGCAGCAGATTACGCGCAGAAAAAAAGGATCTCAAGAAGATCCTTTGATCTTTTCTAC
GGGGTCTGACGCTCAGTGGAACGAAAACTCACGTTAAGGGATTTTGGTCATGAGATTATCAAAAAGGATC
TTCACCTAGATCCTTTTAAATTAAAAATGAAGTTTTAAATCAATCTAAAGTATATATGAGTAAACTTGGT
CTGACAGTTACCAATGCTTAATCAGTGAGGCACCTATCTCAGCGATCTGTCTATTTCGTTCATCCATAGT
TGCCTGACTCCCCGTCGTGTAGATAACTACGATACGGGAGGGCTTACCATCTGGCCCCAGTGCTGCAATG
ATACCGCGAGACCCACGCTCACCGGCTCCAGATTTATCAGCAATAAACCAGCCAGCCGGAAGGGCCGAGC
GCAGAAGTGGTCCTGCAACTTTATCCGCCTCCATCCAGTCTATTAATTGTTGCCGGGAAGCTAGAGTAAG
TAGTTCGCCAGTTAATAGTTTGCGCAACGTTGTTGCCATTGCTACAGGCATCGTGGTGTCACGCTCGTCG
TTTGGTATGGCTTCATTCAGCTCCGGTTCCCAACGATCAAGGCGAGTTACATGATCCCCCATGTTGTGCA
AAAAAGCGGTTAGCTCCTTCGGTCCTCCGATCGTTGTCAGAAGTAAGTTGGCCGCAGTGTTATCACTCAT
GGTTATGGCAGCACTGCATAATTCTCTTACTGTCATGCCATCCGTAAGATGCTTTTCTGTGACTGGTGAG
TACTCAACCAAGTCATTCTGAGAATAGTGTATGCGGCGACCGAGTTGCTCTTGCCCGGCGTCAATACGGG
ATAATACCGCGCCACATAGCAGAACTTTAAAAGTGCTCATCATTGGAAAACGTTCTTCGGGGCGAAAACT
CTCAAGGATCTTACCGCTGTTGAGATCCAGTTCGATGTAACCCACTCGTGCACCCAACTGATCTTCAGCA
TCTTTTACTTTCACCAGCGTTTCTGGGTGAGCAAAAACAGGAAGGCAAAATGCCGCAAAAAAGGGAATAA
GGGCGACACGGAAATGTTGAATACTCATACTCTTCCTTTTTCAATATTATTGAAGCATTTATCAGGGTTA
TTGTCTCATGAGCGGATACATATTTGAATGTATTTAGAAAAATAAACAAATAGGGGTTCCGCGCACATTT
CCCCGAAAAGTGCCACCTGACGTC
Features (pLannotate 1.2.2; 22 found; start..end, strand, type, name):
     28..80      -  misc_feature   bom (fragment): basis of mobility region from pBR322
    235..273     +  promoter       minimal CMV promoter: human cytomegalovirus (CMV) immediate early promoter
    309..1025    +  CDS            Cerulean: Cerulean is a basic (constitutively fluorescent) cyan fluorescent protein published in 2004, derived from Aequorea victoria. It has low acid sensitivity.
   1056..1082    +  CDS            NES: nuclear export signal from the HIV Rev protein (Fischer et al., 1995)
   1092..1118    +  CDS            NES: nuclear export signal from the HIV Rev protein (Fischer et al., 1995)
   1140..1286    +  CDS            Lin28a (fragment): LN28A_MOUSE - Also known as Lin28, Tex17. Experimental evidence at protein level: Swiss-Prot protein existence level 1. RNA-binding protein that inhibits processing of pre-let-7 miRNAs and regulates translation of mRNAs that control developmental timing, pluripotency and metabolism (PubMed:17473174, PubMed:18604195, PubMed:18566191, PubMed:18292307, PubMed:19703396, PubMed:23102813, PubMed:24209617). Seems to recognize a common structural G-quartet (G4) feature in its miRNA and mRNA targets (PubMed:26045559). 'Translational enhancer' that drives specific mRNAs to polysomes and increases the ef
   1302..1562    +  CDS            LIN28A (fragment): LN28A_HUMAN - Also known as CSDD1, LIN28, ZCCHC1. Experimental evidence at protein level: Swiss-Prot protein existence level 1. RNA-binding protein that inhibits processing of pre-let-7 miRNAs and regulates translation of mRNAs that control developmental timing, pluripotency and metabolism (PubMed:21247876). Seems to recognize a common structural G-quartet (G4) feature in its miRNA and mRNA targets (Probable). 'Translational enhancer' that drives specific mRNAs to polysomes and increases the efficiency of protein synthesis. Its association with the translational machinery and target mRNAs resu
   1617..1635    -  promoter       SP6 promoter: promoter for bacteriophage SP6 RNA polymerase
   1661..1885    +  polyA_signal   bGH poly(A) signal: bovine growth hormone polyadenylation signal
   1889..1910    +  promoter       SV40 promoter (fragment): SV40 enhancer and early promoter
   1931..2359    +  rep_origin     f1 ori (sequence partly withheld): f1 bacteriophage origin of replication; arrow indicates direction of (+) strand synthesis
   2373..2702    +  promoter       SV40 promoter: SV40 enhancer and early promoter
   2769..3560    +  CDS            neo: KKA2_KLEPN - Also known as kan, nptII. Experimental evidence at protein level: Swiss-Prot protein existence level 1. Resistance to kanamycin, neomycin, paromomycin, ribostamycin, butirosin and gentamicin B. From Klebsiella pneumoniae.
   3584..3742    +  CDS            ble (fragment): BLE_KLEPN - Experimental evidence at protein level: Swiss-Prot protein existence level 1. Binding protein with a strong affinity to the bleomycin family of antibiotics. Binds to CL990; an antimitotic-antibiotic compound. From Klebsiella pneumoniae.
   3737..3858    +  polyA_signal   SV40 poly(A) signal: SV40 polyadenylation signal
   3931..3947    -  protein_bind   lac operator: The lac repressor binds to the lac operator to inhibit transcription in E. coli. This inhibition can be relieved by adding lactose or isopropyl-β-D-thiogalactopyranoside (IPTG). lac repressor encoded by lacI
   3955..3985    -  promoter       lac promoter: promoter for the E. coli lac operon
   4000..4021    -  protein_bind   CAP binding site: CAP binding activates transcription in the presence of cAMP. E. coli catabolite activator protein
   4034..4126    -  CDS            lacI (fragment): lac repressor; lacI; The lac repressor binds to the lac operator to inhibit transcription in E. coli. This inhibition can be relieved by adding lactose or isopropyl-β-D-thiogalactopyranoside (IPTG).
   4309..4897    -  rep_origin     ori: high-copy-number ColE1/pMB1/pBR322/pUC origin of replication
   5068..5928    -  CDS            AmpR: β-lactamase; bla; confers resistance to ampicillin, carbenicillin, and related antibiotics
   5929..6033    -  promoter       AmpR promoter: bla
