[The description below was written by a language model from this plasmid's Addgene catalogue record and pLannotate feature annotations shown in this document.]
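Description:
Cerulean-fLIN28A is a mammalian expression plasmid built on the pcDNA3.1 backbone, about 6.1 kb in the sequenced record. It is propagated in E. coli through a high-copy ColE1/pUC-type origin with ampicillin selection (AmpR under its own bla promoter). It also keeps the usual pcDNA3.1 accessory elements. These include an f1 origin for single-stranded DNA production and an SV40 promoter-driven neomycin phosphotransferase cassette with an SV40 polyadenylation signal, which would permit G418 selection of transfected mammalian cells. Small lac promoter/operator, lacI, ble and bom fragments annotated in the backbone appear to be vector remnants, not functional parts.

The payload is a synthetic fusion protein expressed from a minimal CMV promoter instead of the full CMV enhancer/promoter, an arrangement that generally gives low basal expression. The transcript is terminated by the bovine growth hormone polyadenylation signal. The open reading frame begins with the cyan fluorescent protein Cerulean, followed by two tandem copies of the HIV Rev nuclear export signal, which should bias the protein toward the cytoplasm. Next come two partial LIN28A segments, one best matching the mouse protein and one the human protein. LIN28A is an RNA-binding protein that recognises pre-let-7 and related RNA targets. The record calls the product a "fluorogenic protein", and the associated study concerns fluorogenic interacting protein stabilization for orthogonal RNA imaging. This suggests that the engineered LIN28A portion acts as an RNA-responsive module whose cognate RNA stabilises the Cerulean signal, but the record does not describe the exact modifications in fLIN28A or name the RNA partner.
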