Addgene plasmid #238912: Cerulean-fLIN28A
Purpose: Contains Cerulean-fLIN28A fluorogenic protein
Depositing lab: Jian-Hui Jiang. Depositing organization: Hunan University. Publication: Fluorogenic Interacting Protein Stabilization for Orthogonal RNA Imaging. Zhou WJ, Wu MY, Shao XJ, Tang LJ, Wang F, Jiang JH. Angew Chem Int Ed Engl. 2025 Apr 10:e202502350. doi: 10.1002/anie.202502350. PubMed 40208703.
Backbone
  Vector backbone: pcDNA3.1
  Vector type: Mammalian Expression
Growth in bacteria
  Bacterial resistance: Ampicillin, 100 μg/mL
  Growth temperature: 37°C
  Growth strain: DH5alpha
  Copy number: High Copy
Gene/Insert
  Gene/Insert name: Cerulean-fLIN28A
  Species: Synthetic
  Promoter: miniCMV (GGTAGGCGTGTACGGTGGGAGGCCTATATAAGCAGAGCT)
  Cloning method: Restriction Enzyme; 5′ cloning site MluI (not destroyed) (unknown if destroyed); 3′ cloning site EcoRI (not destroyed) (unknown if destroyed)
Terms and licenses: Academic/Nonprofit Terms; Industry Terms: Not Available to Industry
How to cite: Cerulean-fLIN28A was a gift from Jian-Hui Jiang (Addgene plasmid # 238912 ; http://n2t.net/addgene:238912 ; RRID:Addgene_238912)
