>Addgene plasmid #238912 | Cerulean-fLIN28A | depositor partial sequence | sequence record 469089 | Cerulean
ATGGTGAGCAAGGGCGAGGAGCTGTTCACCGGGGTGGTGCCCATCCTGGTCGAGCTGGACGGCGACGTAA
ACGGCCACAAGTTCAGCGTGTCCGGCGAGGGCGAGGGCGATGCCACCTACGGCAAGCTGACCCTGAAGTT
CATCTGCACCACCGGCAAGCTGCCCGTGCCCTGGCCCACCCTCGTGACCACCCTGACCTGGGGCGTGCAG
TGCTTCGCCCGCTACCCCGACCACATGAAGCAGCACGACTTCTTCAAGTCCGCCATGCCCGAAGGCTACG
TCCAGGAGCGCACCATCTTCTTCAAGGACGACGGCAACTACAAGACCCGCGCCGAGGTGAAGTTCGAGGG
CGACACCCTGGTGAACCGCATCGAGCTGAAGGGCATCGACTTCAAGGAGGACGGCAACATCCTGGGGCAC
AAGCTGGAGTACAACGCCATCAGCGACAACGTCTATATCACCGCCGACAAGCAGAAGAACGGCATCAAGG
CCAACTTCAAGATCCGCCACAACATCGAGGACGGCAGCGTGCAGCTCGCCGACCACTACCAGCAGAACAC
CCCCATCGGCGACGGCCCCGTGCTGCTGCCCGACAACCACTACCTGAGCACCCAGTCCGCCCTGAGCAAA
GACCCCAACGAGAAGCGCGATCACATGGTCCTGCTGGAGTTCGTGACCGCCGCCGGGATCACTCTCGGCA
TGGACGAGCTGTACAAG
