>Addgene plasmid #238912 | Cerulean-fLIN28A | depositor partial sequence | sequence record 469090 | fLIN28A
GACAGGTGCTACAACTGTGGAGGTCTAGATCATCATGCCAAGGAATGCAAGCTGCCACCCCAGCCCAAGA
AGTGCCACTTCTGCCAGAGCATCAGCCATATGGTAGCCTCATGTCCGCTGAAGGCCCAGGGAGGCGGAGG
CTCCGGAGGCGGAGGCTCCCCTCAGCTGCTGCACGGTGCGGGCATCTGTAAGTGGTTCAACGTGCGCATG
GGGTTCGGCTTCCTGTCCATGACCGCCCGCGCCGGGGTCGCGCTCGACCCCCCAGTGGATGTCTTTGTGC
ACCAGAGTAAGCTGCACATGGAAGGGTTCCGGAGCTTGAAGGAGGGTGAGGCAGTGGAGTTCACCTTTAA
GAAGTCAGCCAAGGGTCTGGAATCCATCCGTGTCACCGGACCTGGTGGAGTATTCTGTATTGGGAGTGAG
GGTTCCCGTCGCCGCCGTCGTCGCCGCGGT
